Addgene plasmid #76806: TAOK1 gRNA (BRDN0001148505)
Purpose: 3rd generation lentiviral gRNA plasmid targeting human TAOK1
Depositing lab: John Doench & David Root. Depositing organization: Broad Institute. Publication: Optimized sgRNA design to maximize activity and minimize off-target effects of CRISPR-Cas9. Doench JG, Fusi N, Sullender M, Hegde M, Vaimberg EW, Donovan KF, Smith I, Tothova Z, Wilen C, Orchard R, Virgin HW, Listgarten J, Root DE. Nat Biotechnol. 2016 Jan 18. doi: 10.1038/nbt.3437. PubMed 26780180.
Backbone
  Vector backbone: lentiGuide-Puro
  Backbone manufacturer: Zhang Lab (Addgene plasmid # 52963)
  Vector type: Mammalian Expression, Lentiviral, CRISPR
  Selectable markers: Puromycin
Growth in bacteria
  Bacterial resistance: Ampicillin, 100 μg/mL
  Growth temperature: 37°C
  Growth strain: DH5alpha
  Copy number: High Copy
Gene/Insert
  Gene/Insert name: TAOK1 (alt names: TAOK1; NM_020791.2)
  gRNA/shRNA sequence: TGGGCGTCATAACTTAGAGC
  Species: H. sapiens (human)
  Entrez Gene: TAOK1 (a.k.a. DDIB, KFC-B, MAP3K16, MARKK, PSK-2, PSK2, TAO1, hKFC-B, hTAOK1)
  Promoter: hU6
  Cloning method: Unknown
  Sequencing primers: 5′ U6-F; 3′ pS2-R
Terms and licenses: Academic/Nonprofit Terms; Industry Terms: Not Available to Industry
Depositor comments: The gRNA was designed to target the following Genbank reference sequence(s): NM_020791.2. Note that this plasmid does NOT contain Cas9. It should be used in conjunction with lentiCas9-Blast (Addgene #52962) or otherwise with cell lines already expressing Cas9. Browse the full kinome gRNA library at http://www.addgene.org/pooled-library/broadgpp-human-kinome/ or visit http://www.broadinstitute.org/rnai/public/ for detailed protocols and information.
How to cite: TAOK1 gRNA (BRDN0001148505) was a gift from John Doench & David Root (Addgene plasmid # 76806 ; http://n2t.net/addgene:76806 ; RRID:Addgene_76806)
