[The description below was written by a language model from this plasmid's Addgene catalogue record and pLannotate feature annotations shown in this document.]
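Description:
TAOK1 gRNA (BRDN0001148505) is a third-generation lentiviral CRISPR guide plasmid built on the lentiGuide-Puro backbone. It carries a single guide RNA designed against the human kinase gene TAOK1 (also known as MAP3K16, PSK2 or TAO1; reference transcript NM_020791.2). The 8.3 kb plasmid is maintained in E. coli at high copy through a ColE1/pUC-type origin with ampicillin selection (AmpR). It also retains an f1 origin, an SV40 origin and remnants of a lac/T7/T3 cloning region from the parental vector.

The lentiviral transfer cassette begins with an RSV promoter fused to a truncated HIV-1 5' LTR, which makes genomic RNA production in packaging cells Tat-independent. This is followed by the Ψ packaging signal with a partial gag sequence, and by the RRE for Rev-dependent nuclear export. A human U6 RNA polymerase III promoter then drives the TAOK1-specific spacer, joined to the Streptococcus pyogenes Cas9 gRNA scaffold. After a cPPT/CTS element, the EF-1α core promoter with its intron A expresses puromycin N-acetyltransferase, so transduced mammalian cells can be selected with puromycin. A WPRE enhances transcript expression, and the self-inactivating ΔU3 3' LTR limits LTR-driven transcription after integration. An SV40 polyadenylation signal lies downstream of this LTR.

The plasmid does not encode Cas9, so it is meant to be used with a separate Cas9 vector such as lentiCas9-Blast or in cells that already express Cas9. It belongs to a human kinome gRNA collection made with optimized sgRNA design rules, and its use is stable delivery of the guide for knockout of TAOK1 in human cells.
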