Features (pLannotate 1.2.2; 29 found; start..end, strand, type, name):
     14..80      +  CDS            small t antigen (fragment): SV40 (simian virus 40) small t antigen
    106..317     +  promoter       EF-1α core promoter: core promoter for human elongation factor EF-1α
    318..1256    +  intron         EF-1α intron A: intron upstream of the start codon of human EF-1α
   1278..1877    +  CDS            PuroR (fragment): puromycin N-acetyltransferase; pac from Streptomyces; confers resistance to puromycin
   1893..2481    +  misc_feature   WPRE: woodchuck hepatitis virus posttranscriptional regulatory element
   2532..2551    +  misc_feature   cPPT/CTS (fragment): central polypurine tract and central termination sequence of HIV-1
   2553..2786    +  LTR            3' LTR (ΔU3): self-inactivating 3' long terminal repeat (LTR) from HIV-1
   2864..2985    +  polyA_signal   SV40 poly(A) signal: SV40 polyadenylation signal
   3025..3160    +  rep_origin     SV40 ori: SV40 origin of replication
   3181..3199    -  promoter       T7 promoter: promoter for bacteriophage T7 RNA polymerase
   3207..3362    +  CDS            lacZα (fragment): LacZα fragment of β-galactosidase; lacZ fragment
   3367..3795    +  rep_origin     f1 ori (sequence partly withheld): f1 bacteriophage origin of replication; arrow indicates direction of (+) strand synthesis
   3848..3952    +  promoter       AmpR promoter: bla
   3953..4813    +  CDS            AmpR: β-lactamase; bla; confers resistance to ampicillin, carbenicillin, and related antibiotics
   4984..5572    +  rep_origin     ori: high-copy-number ColE1/pMB1/pBR322/pUC origin of replication
   5755..5847    +  CDS            lacI (fragment): lac repressor; lacI; The lac repressor binds to the lac operator to inhibit transcription in E. coli. This inhibition can be relieved by adding lactose or isopropyl-β-D-thiogalactopyranoside (IPTG).
   5860..5881    +  protein_bind   CAP binding site: CAP binding activates transcription in the presence of cAMP. E. coli catabolite activator protein
   5896..5926    +  promoter       lac promoter: promoter for the E. coli lac operon
   5934..5950    +  protein_bind   lac operator: The lac repressor binds to the lac operator to inhibit transcription in E. coli. This inhibition can be relieved by adding lactose or isopropyl-β-D-thiogalactopyranoside (IPTG). lac repressor encoded by lacI
   5995..6013    +  promoter       T3 promoter: promoter for bacteriophage T3 RNA polymerase
   6041..6267    +  promoter       RSV promoter: Rous sarcoma virus enhancer/promoter
   6268..6448    +  LTR            5' LTR (truncated): truncated 5' long terminal repeat (LTR) from HIV-1
   6495..6620    +  misc_feature   HIV-1 Ψ: packaging signal of human immunodeficiency virus type 1
   6604..6967    +  CDS            HIV-1 gag (fragment): gag protein from human immunodeficiency virus 1; gag
   7113..7346    +  misc_feature   RRE: The Rev response element (RRE) of HIV-1 allows for Rev-dependent mRNA export from the nucleus to the cytoplasm.
   7723..7749    +  CDS            Rev (fragment): human immunodeficiency virus 1 (HIV-1) Rev protein; rev; enhances nuclear export of unspliced and incompletely spliced viral mRNAs
   7753..7993    +  promoter       U6 promoter: RNA polymerase III promoter for human U6 snRNA
   8023..8098    +  misc_RNA       gRNA scaffold: guide RNA scaffold for the Streptococcus pyogenes CRISPR/Cas9 system
   8154..8271    +  misc_feature   cPPT/CTS: central polypurine tract and central termination sequence of HIV-1
>Addgene plasmid #76806 | TAOK1 gRNA (BRDN0001148505) | addgene full sequence | sequence record 186542 | Addgene Assembled Sequence
CCCGGGTGCAAAGATGGATAAAGTTTTAAACAGAGAGGAATCTTTGCAGCTAATGGACCTTCTAGGTCTT
GAAAGGAGTGGGAATTGGCTCCGGTGCCCGTCAGTGGGCAGAGCGCACATCGCCCACAGTCCCCGAGAAG
TTGGGGGGAGGGGTCGGCAATTGATCCGGTGCCTAGAGAAGGTGGCGCGGGGTAAACTGGGAAAGTGATG
TCGTGTACTGGCTCCGCCTTTTTCCCGAGGGTGGGGGAGAACCGTATATAAGTGCAGTAGTCGCCGTGAA
CGTTCTTTTTCGCAACGGGTTTGCCGCCAGAACACAGGTAAGTGCCGTGTGTGGTTCCCGCGGGCCTGGC
CTCTTTACGGGTTATGGCCCTTGCGTGCCTTGAATTACTTCCACCTGGCTGCAGTACGTGATTCTTGATC
CCGAGCTTCGGGTTGGAAGTGGGTGGGAGAGTTCGAGGCCTTGCGCTTAAGGAGCCCCTTCGCCTCGTGC
TTGAGTTGAGGCCTGGCCTGGGCGCTGGGGCCGCCGCGTGCGAATCTGGTGGCACCTTCGCGCCTGTCTC
GCTGCTTTCGATAAGTCTCTAGCCATTTAAAATTTTTGATGACCTGCTGCGACGCTTTTTTTCTGGCAAG
ATAGTCTTGTAAATGCGGGCCAAGATCTGCACACTGGTATTTCGGTTTTTGGGGCCGCGGGCGGCGACGG
GGCCCGTGCGTCCCAGCGCACATGTTCGGCGAGGCGGGGCCTGCGAGCGCGGCCACCGAGAATCGGACGG
GGGTAGTCTCAAGCTGGCCGGCCTGCTCTGGTGCCTGGCCTCGCGCCGCCGTGTATCGCCCCGCCCTGGG
CGGCAAGGCTGGCCCGGTCGGCACCAGTTGCGTGAGCGGAAAGATGGCCGCTTCCCGGCCCTGCTGCAGG
GAGCTCAAAATGGAGGACGCGGCGCTCGGGAGAGCGGGCGGGTGAGTCACCCACACAAAGGAAAAGGGCC
TTTCCGTCCTCAGCCGTCGCTTCATGTGACTCCACGGAGTACCGGGCGCCGTCCAGGCACCTCGATTAGT
TCTCGAGCTTTTGGAGTACGTCGTCTTTAGGTTGGGGGGAGGGGTTTTATGCGATGGAGTTTCCCCACAC
TGAGTGGGTGGAGACTGAAGTTAGGCCAGCTTGGCACTTGATGTAATTCTCCTTGGAATTTGCCCTTTTT
GAGTTTGGATCTTGGTTCATTCTCAAGCCTCAGACAGTGGTTCAAAGTTTTTTTCTTCCATTTCAGGTGT
CGTGACGTACGGCCACCATGACCGAGTACAAGCCCACGGTGCGCCTCGCCACCCGCGACGACGTCCCCAG
GGCCGTACGCACCCTCGCCGCCGCGTTCGCCGACTACCCCGCCACGCGCCACACCGTCGATCCGGACCGC
CACATCGAGCGGGTCACCGAGCTGCAAGAACTCTTCCTCACGCGCGTCGGGCTCGACATCGGCAAGGTGT
GGGTCGCGGACGACGGCGCCGCCGTGGCGGTCTGGACCACGCCGGAGAGCGTCGAAGCGGGGGCGGTGTT
CGCCGAGATCGGCCCGCGCATGGCCGAGTTGAGCGGTTCCCGGCTGGCCGCGCAGCAACAGATGGAAGGC
CTCCTGGCGCCGCACCGGCCCAAGGAGCCCGCGTGGTTCCTGGCCACCGTCGGAGTCTCGCCCGACCACC
AGGGCAAGGGTCTGGGCAGCGCCGTCGTGCTCCCCGGAGTGGAGGCGGCCGAGCGCGCCGGGGTGCCCGC
CTTCCTGGAGACCTCCGCGCCCCGCAACCTCCCCTTCTACGAGCGGCTCGGCTTCACCGTCACCGCCGAC
GTCGAGGTGCCCGAAGGACCGCGCACCTGGTGCATGACCCGCAAGCCCGGTGCCTGAACGCGTTAAGTCG
ACAATCAACCTCTGGATTACAAAATTTGTGAAAGATTGACTGGTATTCTTAACTATGTTGCTCCTTTTAC
GCTATGTGGATACGCTGCTTTAATGCCTTTGTATCATGCTATTGCTTCCCGTATGGCTTTCATTTTCTCC
TCCTTGTATAAATCCTGGTTGCTGTCTCTTTATGAGGAGTTGTGGCCCGTTGTCAGGCAACGTGGCGTGG
TGTGCACTGTGTTTGCTGACGCAACCCCCACTGGTTGGGGCATTGCCACCACCTGTCAGCTCCTTTCCGG
GACTTTCGCTTTCCCCCTCCCTATTGCCACGGCGGAACTCATCGCCGCCTGCCTTGCCCGCTGCTGGACA
GGGGCTCGGCTGTTGGGCACTGACAATTCCGTGGTGTTGTCGGGGAAATCATCGTCCTTTCCTTGGCTGC
TCGCCTGTGTTGCCACCTGGATTCTGCGCGGGACGTCCTTCTGCTACGTCCCTTCGGCCCTCAATCCAGC
GGACCTTCCTTCCCGCGGCCTGCTGCCGGCTCTGCGGCCTCTTCCGCGTCTTCGCCTTCGCCCTCAGACG
AGTCGGATCTCCCTTTGGGCCGCCTCCCCGCGTCGACTTTAAGACCAATGACTTACAAGGCAGCTGTAGA
TCTTAGCCACTTTTTAAAAGAAAAGGGGGGACTGGAAGGGCTAATTCACTCCCAACGAAGACAAGATCTG
CTTTTTGCTTGTACTGGGTCTCTCTGGTTAGACCAGATCTGAGCCTGGGAGCTCTCTGGCTAACTAGGGA
ACCCACTGCTTAAGCCTCAATAAAGCTTGCCTTGAGTGCTTCAAGTAGTGTGTGCCCGTCTGTTGTGTGA
CTCTGGTAACTAGAGATCCCTCAGACCCTTTTAGTCAGTGTGGAAAATCTCTAGCAGTACGTATAGTAGT
TCATGTCATCTTATTATTCAGTATTTATAACTTGCAAAGAAATGAATATCAGAGAGTGAGAGGAACTTGT
TTATTGCAGCTTATAATGGTTACAAATAAAGCAATAGCATCACAAATTTCACAAATAAAGCATTTTTTTC
ACTGCATTCTAGTTGTGGTTTGTCCAAACTCATCAATGTATCTTATCATGTCTGGCTCTAGCTATCCCGC
CCCTAACTCCGCCCATCCCGCCCCTAACTCCGCCCAGTTCCGCCCATTCTCCGCCCCATGGCTGACTAAT
TTTTTTTATTTATGCAGAGGCCGAGGCCGCCTCGGCCTCTGAGCTATTCCAGAAGTAGTGAGGAGGCTTT
TTTGGAGGCCTAGGGACGTACCCAATTCGCCCTATAGTGAGTCGTATTACGCGCGCTCACTGGCCGTCGT
TTTACAACGTCGTGACTGGGAAAACCCTGGCGTTACCCAACTTAATCGCCTTGCAGCACATCCCCCTTTC
GCCAGCTGGCGTAATAGCGAAGAGGCCCGCACCGATCGCCCTTCCCAACAGTTGCGCAGCCTGAATGGCG
AATGGG
[124 nt withheld, positions 3367-3490]
C
[91 nt withheld, positions 3492-3582]
A
[49 nt withheld, positions 3584-3632]
CCTTTGACGTTGGAGTCCACGTTCTTT
[37 nt withheld, positions 3660-3696]
ACCCTATCTCGGTCTATTCTTTTGATTTATAAGGGATTTTGCCGATTTCGGCCTATTGGTTAAAAAATGA
GCTGATTTAACAAAAATTTAACGCGAATTTTAACAAAATATTAACGCTTACAATTTAGGTGGCACTTTTC
GGGGAAATGTGCGCGGAACCCCTATTTGTTTATTTTTCTAAATACATTCAAATATGTATCCGCTCATGAG
ACAATAACCCTGATAAATGCTTCAATAATATTGAAAAAGGAAGAGTATGAGTATTCAACATTTCCGTGTC
GCCCTTATTCCCTTTTTTGCGGCATTTTGCCTTCCTGTTTTTGCTCACCCAGAAACGCTGGTGAAAGTAA
AAGATGCTGAAGATCAGTTGGGTGCACGAGTGGGTTACATCGAACTGGATCTCAACAGCGGTAAGATCCT
TGAGAGTTTTCGCCCCGAAGAACGTTTTCCAATGATGAGCACTTTTAAAGTTCTGCTATGTGGCGCGGTA
TTATCCCGTATTGACGCCGGGCAAGAGCAACTCGGTCGCCGCATACACTATTCTCAGAATGACTTGGTTG
AGTACTCACCAGTCACAGAAAAGCATCTTACGGATGGCATGACAGTAAGAGAATTATGCAGTGCTGCCAT
AACCATGAGTGATAACACTGCGGCCAACTTACTTCTGACAACGATCGGAGGACCGAAGGAGCTAACCGCT
TTTTTGCACAACATGGGGGATCATGTAACTCGCCTTGATCGTTGGGAACCGGAGCTGAATGAAGCCATAC
CAAACGACGAGCGTGACACCACGATGCCTGTAGCAATGGCAACAACGTTGCGCAAACTATTAACTGGCGA
ACTACTTACTCTAGCTTCCCGGCAACAATTAATAGACTGGATGGAGGCGGATAAAGTTGCAGGACCACTT
CTGCGCTCGGCCCTTCCGGCTGGCTGGTTTATTGCTGATAAATCTGGAGCCGGTGAGCGTGGGTCTCGCG
GTATCATTGCAGCACTGGGGCCAGATGGTAAGCCCTCCCGTATCGTAGTTATCTACACGACGGGGAGTCA
GGCAACTATGGATGAACGAAATAGACAGATCGCTGAGATAGGTGCCTCACTGATTAAGCATTGGTAACTG
TCAGACCAAGTTTACTCATATATACTTTAGATTGATTTAAAACTTCATTTTTAATTTAAAAGGATCTAGG
TGAAGATCCTTTTTGATAATCTCATGACCAAAATCCCTTAACGTGAGTTTTCGTTCCACTGAGCGTCAGA
CCCCGTAGAAAAGATCAAAGGATCTTCTTGAGATCCTTTTTTTCTGCGCGTAATCTGCTGCTTGCAAACA
AAAAAACCACCGCTACCAGCGGTGGTTTGTTTGCCGGATCAAGAGCTACCAACTCTTTTTCCGAAGGTAA
CTGGCTTCAGCAGAGCGCAGATACCAAATACTGTTCTTCTAGTGTAGCCGTAGTTAGGCCACCACTTCAA
GAACTCTGTAGCACCGCCTACATACCTCGCTCTGCTAATCCTGTTACCAGTGGCTGCTGCCAGTGGCGAT
AAGTCGTGTCTTACCGGGTTGGACTCAAGACGATAGTTACCGGATAAGGCGCAGCGGTCGGGCTGAACGG
GGGGTTCGTGCACACAGCCCAGCTTGGAGCGAACGACCTACACCGAACTGAGATACCTACAGCGTGAGCT
ATGAGAAAGCGCCACGCTTCCCGAAGGGAGAAAGGCGGACAGGTATCCGGTAAGCGGCAGGGTCGGAACA
GGAGAGCGCACGAGGGAGCTTCCAGGGGGAAACGCCTGGTATCTTTATAGTCCTGTCGGGTTTCGCCACC
TCTGACTTGAGCGTCGATTTTTGTGATGCTCGTCAGGGGGGCGGAGCCTATGGAAAAACGCCAGCAACGC
GGCCTTTTTACGGTTCCTGGCCTTTTGCTGGCCTTTTGCTCACATGTTCTTTCCTGCGTTATCCCCTGAT
TCTGTGGATAACCGTATTACCGCCTTTGAGTGAGCTGATACCGCTCGCCGCAGCCGAACGACCGAGCGCA
GCGAGTCAGTGAGCGAGGAAGCGGAAGAGCGCCCAATACGCAAACCGCCTCTCCCCGCGCGTTGGCCGAT
TCATTAATGCAGCTGGCACGACAGGTTTCCCGACTGGAAAGCGGGCAGTGAGCGCAACGCAATTAATGTG
AGTTAGCTCACTCATTAGGCACCCCAGGCTTTACACTTTATGCTTCCGGCTCGTATGTTGTGTGGAATTG
TGAGCGGATAACAATTTCACACAGGAAACAGCTATGACCATGATTACGCCAAGCGCGCAATTAACCCTCA
CTAAAGGGAACAAAAGCTGGAGCTGCAAGCTTAATGTAGTCTTATGCAATACTCTTGTAGTCTTGCAACA
TGGTAACGATGAGTTAGCAACATGCCTTACAAGGAGAGAAAAAGCACCGTGCATGCCGATTGGTGGAAGT
AAGGTGGTACGATCGTGCCTTATTAGGAAGGCAACAGACGGGTCTGACATGGATTGGACGAACCACTGAA
TTGCCGCATTGCAGAGATATTGTATTTAAGTGCCTAGCTCGATACATAAACGGGTCTCTCTGGTTAGACC
AGATCTGAGCCTGGGAGCTCTCTGGCTAACTAGGGAACCCACTGCTTAAGCCTCAATAAAGCTTGCCTTG
AGTGCTTCAAGTAGTGTGTGCCCGTCTGTTGTGTGACTCTGGTAACTAGAGATCCCTCAGACCCTTTTAG
TCAGTGTGGAAAATCTCTAGCAGTGGCGCCCGAACAGGGACTTGAAAGCGAAAGGGAAACCAGAGGAGCT
CTCTCGACGCAGGACTCGGCTTGCTGAAGCGCGCACGGCAAGAGGCGAGGGGCGGCGACTGGTGAGTACG
CCAAAAATTTTGACTAGCGGAGGCTAGAAGGAGAGAGATGGGTGCGAGAGCGTCAGTATTAAGCGGGGGA
GAATTAGATCGCGATGGGAAAAAATTCGGTTAAGGCCAGGGGGAAAGAAAAAATATAAATTAAAACATAT
AGTATGGGCAAGCAGGGAGCTAGAACGATTCGCAGTTAATCCTGGCCTGTTAGAAACATCAGAAGGCTGT
AGACAAATACTGGGACAGCTACAACCATCCCTTCAGACAGGATCAGAAGAACTTAGATCATTATATAATA
CAGTAGCAACCCTCTATTGTGTGCATCAAAGGATAGAGATAAAAGACACCAAGGAAGCTTTAGACAAGAT
AGAGGAAGAGCAAAACAAAAGTAAGACCACCGCACAGCAAGCGGCCGCTGATCTTCAGACCTGGAGGAGG
AGATATGAGGGACAATTGGAGAAGTGAATTATATAAATATAAAGTAGTAAAAATTGAACCATTAGGAGTA
GCACCCACCAAGGCAAAGAGAAGAGTGGTGCAGAGAGAAAAAAGAGCAGTGGGAATAGGAGCTTTGTTCC
TTGGGTTCTTGGGAGCAGCAGGAAGCACTATGGGCGCAGCGTCAATGACGCTGACGGTACAGGCCAGACA
ATTATTGTCTGGTATAGTGCAGCAGCAGAACAATTTGCTGAGGGCTATTGAGGCGCAACAGCATCTGTTG
CAACTCACAGTCTGGGGCATCAAGCAGCTCCAGGCAAGAATCCTGGCTGTGGAAAGATACCTAAAGGATC
AACAGCTCCTGGGGATTTGGGGTTGCTCTGGAAAACTCATTTGCACCACTGCTGTGCCTTGGAATGCTAG
TTGGAGTAATAAATCTCTGGAACAGATTTGGAATCACACGACCTGGATGGAGTGGGACAGAGAAATTAAC
AATTACACAAGCTTAATACACTCCTTAATTGAAGAATCGCAAAACCAGCAAGAAAAGAATGAACAAGAAT
TATTGGAATTAGATAAATGGGCAAGTTTGTGGAATTGGTTTAACATAACAAATTGGCTGTGGTATATAAA
ATTATTCATAATGATAGTAGGAGGCTTGGTAGGTTTAAGAATAGTTTTTGCTGTACTTTCTATAGTGAAT
AGAGTTAGGCAGGGATATTCACCATTATCGTTTCAGACCCACCTCCCAACCCCGAGGGGACCCAGAGAGG
GCCTATTTCCCATGATTCCTTCATATTTGCATATACGATACAAGGCTGTTAGAGAGATAATTAGAATTAA
TTTGACTGTAAACACAAAGATATTAGTACAAAATACGTGACGTAGAAAGTAATAATTTCTTGGGTAGTTT
GCAGTTTTAAAATTATGTTTTAAAATGGACTATCATATGCTTACCGTAACTTGAAAGTATTTCGATTTCT
TGGCTTTATATATCTTGTGGAAAGGACGAAACACCGTGGGCGTCATAACTTAGAGCGTTTTAGAGCTAGA
AATAGCAAGTTAAAATAAGGCTAGTCCGTTATCAACTTGAAAAAGTGGCACCGAGTCGGTGCTTTTTTAA
GCTTGGCGTAACTAGATCTTGAGACAAATGGCAGTATTCATCCACAATTTTAAAAGAAAAGGGGGGATTG
GGGGGTACAGTGCAGGGGAAAGAATAGTAGACATAATAGCAACAGACATACAAACTAAAGAATTACAAAA
ACAAATTACAAAAATTCAAAATTTTCGGGTTTATTACAGGGACAGCAGAGATCCACTTTGGCGCCGGCTC
GAGGGGG
