>Addgene plasmid #76806 | TAOK1 gRNA (BRDN0001148505) | depositor partial sequence | sequence record 144266 | Target Sequence
TGGGCGTCATAACTTAGAGC
