>Addgene plasmid #76806 | TAOK1 gRNA (BRDN0001148505) | addgene partial sequence | sequence record 186541 | hU6-F
CGTAGAAAGTAATAATTTCTTGGGTAGTTTGCAGTTTTAAAATTATGTTTTAAAATGGACTATCATATGC
TTACCGTAACTTGAAAGTATTTCGATTTCTTGGCTTTATATATCTTGTGGAAAGGACGAAACACCGTGGG
CGTCATAACTTAGAGCGTTTTAGAGCTAGAAATAGCAAGTTAAAATAAGGCTAGTCCGTTATCAACTTGA
AAAAGTGGCACCGAGTCGGTGCTTTTTTAAGCTTGGCGTAACTAGATCTTGAGACAAATGGCAGTATTCA
TCCACAATTTTAAAAGAAAAGGGGGGATTGGGGGGTACAGTGCAGGGGAAAGAATAGTAGACATAATAGC
AACAGACATACAAACTAAAGAATTACAAAAACAAATTACAAAAATTCAAAATTTTCGGGTTTATTACAGG
GACAGCAGAGATCCACTTTGGCGCCGGCTCGAGGGGGCCCGGGTGCAAAGATGGATAAAGTTTTAAACAG
AGAGGAATCTTTGCAGCTAATGGACCTTCTAGGTCTTGAAAGGAGTGGGAATTGGCTCCGGTGCCCGTCA
GTGGGCAGAG
